>Addgene plasmid #113251 | pAW-SpyCsn2 | depositor full sequence | sequence record 213689 | pAW-SpyCsn2 sequence 7534 bps
TTCTTGAAGACGAAAGGGCCTCGTGATACGCCTATTTTTATAGGTTAATGTCATGATAATAATGGTTTCT
TAGACGTCAGGTGGCACTTTTCGGGGAAATGTGCGCGGAACCCCTATTTGTTTATTTTTCTAAATACATT
CAAATATGTATCCGCTCATGAGACAATAACCCTGATAAATGCTTCAATAATATTGAAAAAGGAAGAGTAT
GAGTATTCAACATTTCCGTGTCGCCCTTATTCCCTTTTTTGCGGCATTTTGCCTTCCTGTTTTTGCTCAC
CCAGAAACGCTGGTGAAAGTAAAAGATGCTGAAGATCAGTTGGGTGCACGAGTGGGTTACATCGAACTGG
ATCTCAACAGCGGTAAGATCCTTGAGAGTTTTCGCCCCGAAGAACGTTTTCCAATGATGAGCACTTTTAA
AGTTCTGCTATGTGGCGCGGTATTATCCCGTGTTGACGCCGGGCAAGAGCAACTCGGTCGCCGCATACAC
TATTCTCAGAATGACTTGGTTGAGTACTCACCAGTCACAGAAAAGCATCTTACGGATGGCATGACAGTAA
GAGAATTATGCAGTGCTGCCATAACCATGAGTGATAACACTGCGGCCAACTTACTTCTGACAACGATCGG
AGGACCGAAGGAGCTAACCGCTTTTTTGCACAACATGGGGGATCATGTAACTCGCCTTGATCGTTGGGAA
CCGGAGCTGAATGAAGCCATACCAAACGACGAGCGTGACACCACGATGCCTGCAGCAATGGCAACAACGT
TGCGCAAACTATTAACTGGCGAACTACTTACTCTAGCTTCCCGGCAACAATTAATAGACTGGATGGAGGC
GGATAAAGTTGCAGGACCACTTCTGCGCTCGGCCCTTCCGGCTGGCTGGTTTATTGCTGATAAATCTGGA
GCCGGTGAGCGTGGGTCTCGCGGTATCATTGCAGCACTGGGGCCAGATGGTAAGCCCTCCCGTATCGTAG
TTATCTACACGACGGGGAGTCAGGCAACTATGGATGAACGAAATAGACAGATCGCTGAGATAGGTGCCTC
ACTGATTAAGCATTGGTAACTGTCAGACCAAGTTTACTCATATATACTTTAGATTGATTTAAAACTTCAT
TTTTAATTTAAAAGGATCTAGGTGAAGATCCTTTTTGATAATCTCATGACCAAAATCCCTTAACGTGAGT
TTTCGTTCCACTGAGCGTCAGACCCCGTAGAAAAGATCAAAGGATCTTCTTGAGATCCTTTTTTTCTGCG
CGTAATCTGCTGCTTGCAAACAAAAAAACCACCGCTACCAGCGGTGGTTTGTTTGCCGGATCAAGAGCTA
CCAACTCTTTTTCCGAAGGTAACTGGCTTCAGCAGAGCGCAGATACCAAATACTGTCCTTCTAGTGTAGC
CGTAGTTAGGCCACCACTTCAAGAACTCTGTAGCACCGCCTACATACCTCGCTCTGCTAATCCTGTTACC
AGTGGCTGCTGCCAGTGGCGATAAGTCGTGTCTTACCGGGTTGGACTCAAGACGATAGTTACCGGATAAG
GCGCAGCGGTCGGGCTGAACGGGGGGTTCGTGCACACAGCCCAGCTTGGAGCGAACGACCTACACCGAAC
TGAGATACCTACAGCGTGAGCTATGAGAAAGCGCCACGCTTCCCGAAGGGAGAAAGGCGGACAGGTATCC
GGTAAGCGGCAGGGTCGGAACAGGAGAGCGCACGAGGGAGCTTCCAGGGGGAAACGCCTGGTATCTTTAT
AGTCCTGTCGGGTTTCGCCACCTCTGACTTGAGCGTCGATTTTTGTGATGCTCGTCAGGGGGGCGGAGCC
TATGGAAAAACGCCAGCAACGCGGCCTTTTTACGGTTCCTGGCCTTTTGCTGGCCTTTTGCTCACATGTT
CTTTCCTGCGTTATCCCCTGATTCTGTGGATAACCGTATTACCGCCTTTGAGTGAGCTGATACCGCTCGC
CGCAGCCGAACGACCGAGCGCAGCGAGTCAGTGAGCGAGGAAGCGGAAGAGCGCCTGATGCGGTATTTTC
TCCTTACGCATCTGTGCGGTATTTCACACCGCATATATGGTGCACTCTCAGTACAATCTGCTCTGATGCC
GCATAGTTAAGCCAGTATACACTCCGCTATCGCTACGTGACTGGGTCATGGCTGCGCCCCGACACCCGCC
AACACCCGCTGACGCGCCCTGACGGGCTTGTCTGCTCCCGGCATCCGCTTACAGACAAGCTGTGACCGTC
TCCGGGAGCTGCATGTGTCAGAGGTTTTCACCGTCATCACCGAAACGCGCGAGGCAGCTGCGGTAAAGCT
CATCAGCGTGGTCGTGAAGCGATTCACAGATGTCTGCCTGTTCATCCGCGTCCAGCTCGTTGAGTTTCTC
CAGAAGCGTTAATGTCTGGCTTCTGATAAAGCGGGCCATGTTAAGGGCGGTTTTTTCCTGTTTGGTCACT
GATGCCTCCGTGTAAGGGGGATTTCTGTTCATGGGGGTAATGATACCGATGAAACGAGAGAGGATGCTCA
CGATACGGGTTACTGATGATGAACATGCCCGGTTACTGGAACGTTGTGAGGGTAAACAACTGGCGGTATG
GATGCGGCGGGACCAGAGAAAAATCACTCAGGGTCAATGCCAGCGCTTCGTTAATACAGATGTAGGTGTT
CCACAGGGTAGCCAGCAGCATCCTGCGATGCAGATCCGGAACATAATGGTGCAGGGCGCTGACTTCCGCG
TTTCCAGACTTTACGAAACACGGAAACCGAAGACCATTCATGTTGTTGCTCAGGTCGCAGACGTTTTGCA
GCAGCAGTCGCTTCACGTTCGCTCGCGTATCGGTGATTCATTCTGCTAACCAGTAAGGCAACCCCGCCAG
CCTAGCCGGGTCCTCAACGACAGGAGCACGATCATGCGCACCCGTGGCCAGGACCCAACGCTGCCCGAGA
TGCGCCGCGTGCGGCTGCTGGAGATGGCGGACGCGATGGATATGTTCTGCCAAGGGTTGGTTTGCGCATT
CACAGTTCTCCGCAAGAATTGATTGGCTCCAATTCTTGGAGTGGTGAATCCGTTAGCGAGGTGCCGCCGG
CTTCCATTCAGGTCGAGGTGGCCCGGCTCCATGCACCGCGACGCAACGCGGGGAGGCAGACAAGGTATAG
GGCGGCGCCTACAATCCATGCCAACCCGTTCCATGTGCTCGCCGAGGCGGCATAAATCGCCGTGACGATC
AGCGGTCCAGTGATCGAAGTTAGGCTGGTAAGAGCCGCGAGCGATCCTTGAAGCTGTCCCTGATGGTCGT
CATCTACCTGCCTGGACAGCATGGCCTGCAACGCGGGCATCCCGATGCCGCCGGAAGCGAGAAGAATCAT
AATGGGGAAGGCCATCCAGCCTCGCGTCGCGAACGCCAGCAAGACGTAGCCCAGCGCGTCGGCCGCCATG
CCGGCGATAATGGCCTGCTTCTCGCCGAAACGTTTGGTGGCGGGACCAGTGACGAAGGCTTGAGCGAGGG
CGTGCAAGATTCCGAATACCGCAAGCGACAGGCCGATCATCGTCGCGCTCCAGCGAAAGCGGTCCTCGCC
GAAAATGACCCAGAGCGCTGCCGGCACCTGTCCTACGAGTTGCATGATAAAGAAGACAGTCATAAGTGCG
GCGACGATAGTCATGCCCCGCGCCCACCGGAAGGAGCTGACTGGGTTGAAGGCTCTCAAGGGCATCGGTC
GAGATCCCGGTGCCTAATGAGTGAGCTAACTTACATTAATTGCGTTGCGCTCACTGCCCGCTTTCCAGTC
GGGAAACCTGTCGTGCCAGCTGCATTAATGAATCGGCCAACGCGCGGGGAGAGGCGGTTTGCGTATTGGG
CGCCAGGGTGGTTTTTCTTTTCACCAGTGAGACGGGCAACAGCTGATTGCCCTTCACCGCCTGGCCCTGA
GAGAGTTGCAGCAAGCGGTCCACGCTGGTTTGCCCCAGCAGGCGAAAATCCTGTTTGATGGTGGTTAACG
GCGGGATATAACATGAGCTGTCTTCGGTATCGTCGTATCCCACTACCGAGATATCCGCACCAACGCGCAG
CCCGGACTCGGTAATGGCGCGCATTGCGCCCAGCGCCATCTGATCGTTGGCAACCAGCATCGCAGTGGGA
ACGATGCCCTCATTCAGCATTTGCATGGTTTGTTGAAAACCGGACATGGCACTCCAGTCGCCTTCCCGTT
CCGCTATCGGCTGAATTTGATTGCGAGTGAGATATTTATGCCAGCCAGCCAGACGCAGACGCGCCGAGAC
AGAACTTAATGGGCCCGCTAACAGCGCGATTTGCTGGTGACCCAATGCGACCAGATGCTCCACGCCCAGT
CGCGTACCGTCTTCATGGGAGAAAATAATACTGTTGATGGGTGTCTGGTCAGAGACATCAAGAAATAACG
CCGGAACATTAGTGCAGGCAGCTTCCACAGCAATGGCATCCTGGTCATCCAGCGGATAGTTAATGATCAG
CCCACTGACGCGTTGCGCGAGAAGATTGTGCACCGCCGCTTTACAGGCTTCGACGCCGCTTCGTTCTACC
ATCGACACCACCACGCTGGCACCCAGTTGATCGGCGCGAGATTTAATCGCCGCGACAATTTGCGACGGCG
CGTGCAGGGCCAGACTGGAGGTGGCAACGCCAATCAGCAACGACTGTTTGCCCGCCAGTTGTTGTGCCAC
GCGGTTGGGAATGTAATTCAGCTCCGCCATCGCCGCTTCCACTTTTTCCCGCGTTTTCGCAGAAACGTGG
CTGGCCTGGTTCACCACGCGGGAAACGGTCTGATAAGAGACACCGGCATACTCTGCGACATCGTATAACG
TTACTGGTTTCACATTCACCACCCTGAATTGACTCTCTTCCGGGCGCTATCATGCCATACCGCGAAAGGT
TTTGCGCCATTCGATGGTGTCCGGGATCTCGACGCTCTCCCTTATGCGACTCCTGCATTAGGAAGCAGCC
CAGTAGTAGGTTGAGGCCGTTGAGCACCGCCGCCGCAAGGAATGGTGCATGCAAGGAGATGGCGCCCAAC
AGTCCCCCGGCCACGGGGCCTGCCACCATACCCACGCCGAAACAAGCGCTCATGAGCCCGAAGTGGCGAG
CCCGATCTTCCCCATCGGTGATGTCGGCGATATAGGCGCCAGCAACCGCACCTGTGGCGCCGGTGATGCC
GGCCACGATGCGTCCGGCGTAGAGGATCGAGATCTCGATCCCGCGAAATTAATACGACTCACTATAGGGG
AATTGTGAGCGGATAACAATTCCCCTCTAGAGAGCTCTTTTGTTTAACTTTAAGAAGGAGATATACATAT
GAATCTTAATTTTTCCTTACTAGATGAACCGATTCCATTAAGAGGCGGTACAATTCTTGTGCTCGAAGAT
GTCTGTGTATTTTCAAAAATAGTGCAATATTGTTACCAATATGAGGAAGATTCTGAACTTAAATTTTTTG
ATCACAAGATGAAAACAATCAAAGAATCAGAAATCATGCTTGTAACAGATATTTTAGGATTTGATGTTAA
CTCCTCAACCATTTTAAAATTGATTCATGCAGATTTAGAATCTCAATTTAATGAGAAACCCGAAGTGAAA
TCGATGATTGACAAATTGGTTGCTACGATTACAGAACTGATTGTCTTTGAATGCTTAGAAAATGAATTAG
ATTTAGAGTATGATGAAATCACAATCCTGGAATTGATTAAGTCCTTAGGAGTAAAAGTAGAAACGCAAAG
TGATACTATTTTTGAAAAATGTCTAGAGATACTTCAAATTTTCAAATATCTCACTAAGAAAAAGTTGCTT
ATTTTTGTCAATAGCGGAGCTTTTCTAACAAAGGATGAAGTGGCTAGTTTACAAGAGTATATATCATTGA
CAAATTTAACAGTTCTCTTTTTAGAACCACGTGAACTATATGATTTTCCGCAGTATATTTTAGATGAAGA
TTATTTCTTAATAACTAAAAATATGGTAGGTTCTGAAAACCTGTACTTCCAATCCGGATCCGGCGGCATG
AAAATCGAAGAAGGTAAACTGGTAATCTGGATTAACGGCGATAAAGGCTATAACGGTCTCGCTGAAGTCG
GTAAGAAATTCGAGAAAGATACCGGAATTAAAGTCACCGTTGAGCATCCGGATAAACTGGAAGAGAAATT
CCCACAGGTTGCGGCAACTGGCGATGGCCCTGACATTATCTTCTGGGCACACGACCGCTTTGGTGGCTAC
GCTCAATCTGGCCTGTTGGCTGAAATCACCCCGGACAAAGCGTTCCAGGACAAGCTGTATCCGTTTACCT
GGGATGCCGTACGTTACAACGGCAAGCTGATTGCTTACCCGATCGCTGTTGAAGCGTTATCGCTGATTTA
TAACAAAGATCTGCTGCCGAACCCGCCAAAAACCTGGGAAGAGATCCCGGCGCTGGATAAAGAACTGAAA
GCGAAAGGTAAGAGCGCGCTGATGTTCAACCTGCAAGAACCGTACTTCACCTGGCCGCTGATTGCTGCTG
ACGGGGGTTATGCGTTCAAGTATGAAAACGGCAAGTACGACATTAAAGACGTGGGCGTGGATAACGCTGG
CGCGAAAGCGGGTCTGACCTTCCTGGTTGACCTGATTAAAAACAAACACATGAATGCAGACACCGATTAC
TCCATCGCAGAAGCTGCCTTTAATAAAGGCGAAACAGCGATGACCATCAACGGCCCGTGGGCATGGTCCA
ACATCGACACCAGCAAAGTGAATTATGGTGTAACGGTACTGCCGACCTTCAAGGGTCAACCATCCAAACC
GTTCGTTGGCGTGCTGAGCGCAGGTATTAACGCCGCCAGTCCGAACAAAGAGCTGGCAAAAGAGTTCCTC
GAAAACTATCTGCTGACTGATGAAGGTCTGGAAGCGGTTAATAAAGACAAACCGCTGGGTGCCGTAGCGC
TGAAGTCTTACGAGGAAGAGTTGGCGAAAGATCCACGTATTGCCGCCACTATGGAAAACGCCCAGAAAGG
TGAAATCATGCCGAACATCCCGCAGATGTCCGCTTTCTGGTATGCCGTGCGTACTGCGGTGATCAACGCC
GCCAGCGGTCGTCAGACTGTCGATGAAGCCCTGAAAGACGCGCAGACTAATTCGAGCTCGAACAACAACA
ACAATAACAATAACAACAACCTCGGGATCGAGGGTTCTTCTAAATCTTCTCACCATCACCATCACCATTG
AGCGGCCGCTGCTAACAAAGCCCGAAAGGAAGCTGAGTTGGCTGCTGCCACCGCTGAGCAATAACTAGCA
TAACCCCTTGGGGCCTCTAAACGGGTCTTGAGGGGTTTTTTGCTGAAAGGAGGAACTATATCCGGATATC
CCGCAAGAGGCCCGGCAGTACCGGCATAACCAAGCCTATGCCTACAGCATCCAGGGTGACGGTGCCGAGG
ATGACGATGAGCGCATTGTTAGATTTCATACACGGTGCCTGACTGCGTTAGCAATTTAACTGTGATAAAC
TACCGCATTAAAGCTTATCGATGATAAGCTGTCAAACATGAGAA
Features (pLannotate 1.2.2; 22 found; start..end, strand, type, name):
    104..208     +  promoter       AmpR promoter: bla
    209..1069    +  CDS            AmpR: β-lactamase; bla; confers resistance to ampicillin, carbenicillin, and related antibiotics
   1240..1828    +  rep_origin     ori: high-copy-number ColE1/pMB1/pBR322/pUC origin of replication
   2014..2156    -  misc_feature   bom: basis of mobility region from pBR322
   2258..2449    -  CDS            rop: Rop protein, which maintains plasmids at low copy number; rop
   2466..2846    +  CDS            YPB1_ECOLX: Protein predicted: Swiss-Prot protein existence level 4. From Escherichia coli.
   3088..3712    -  CDS            TcR (fragment): tetracycline efflux protein; tet; confers resistance to tetracycline
   3727..3748    -  protein_bind   CAP binding site: CAP binding activates transcription in the presence of cAMP. E. coli catabolite activator protein
   3761..4843    -  CDS            lacI: lac repressor; lacI; The lac repressor binds to the lac operator to inhibit transcription in E. coli. This inhibition can be relieved by adding lactose or isopropyl-β-D-thiogalactopyranoside (IPTG).
   4844..4921    -  promoter       lacI promoter: lacI
   4929..5208    -  CDS            TcR (fragment): tetracycline efflux protein; tet; confers resistance to tetracycline
   5230..5248    +  promoter       T7 promoter: promoter for bacteriophage T7 RNA polymerase
   5249..5273    +  protein_bind   lac operator: The lac repressor binds to the lac operator to inhibit transcription in E. coli. This inhibition can be relieved by adding lactose or isopropyl-β-D-thiogalactopyranoside (IPTG). lac repressor encoded by lacI
   5289..5311    +  RBS            RBS: efficient ribosome binding site from bacteriophage T7 gene 10 (Olins and Rangwala, 1989)
   5319..5978    +  CDS            csn2: CSN2_STRP1 - Experimental evidence at protein level: Swiss-Prot protein existence level 1. CRISPR (clustered regularly interspaced short palindromic repeat), is an adaptive immune system that provides protection against mobile genetic elements (viruses, transposable elements and conjugative plasmids). CRISPR clusters contain sequences complementary to antecedent mobile elements and target invading nucleic acids. CRISPR clusters are transcribed and processed into CRISPR RNA (crRNA) (By similarity). Binds dsDNA, binding is disrupted by EGTA. From Streptococcus pyogenes serotype M1.
   5985..6001    +  CDS            TEV site (fragment): tobacco etch virus (TEV) protease recognition and cleavage site
   6018..7118    +  CDS            MBP: maltose binding protein from E. coli; malE (mutated); This version of the gene does not encode a signal sequence, so MBP will remain in the cytosol.
   7191..7208    +  CDS            6xHis: 6xHis affinity tag
   7217..7267    +  CDS            SET1 (fragment): solubility-enhancement tag derived from T7 phage gene 10B
   7275..7322    +  terminator     T7 terminator: transcription terminator for bacteriophage T7 RNA polymerase
   7345..7449    -  CDS            TcR (fragment): tetracycline efflux protein; tet; confers resistance to tetracycline
   7497..7525    -  promoter       tet promoter: E. coli promoter for tetracycline efflux protein gene
