>Addgene plasmid #113251 | pAW-SpyCsn2 | addgene full sequence | sequence record 217563 | Addgene NGS Result
TGCAAGGAGATGGCGCCCAACAGTCCCCCGGCCACGGGGCCTGCCACCATACCCACGCCGAAACAAGCGC
TCATGAGCCCGAAGTGGCGAGCCCGATCTTCCCCATCGGTGATGTCGGCGATATAGGCGCCAGCAACCGC
ACCTGTGGCGCCGGTGATGCCGGCCACGATGCGTCCGGCGTAGAGGATCGAGATCTCGATCCCGCGAAAT
TAATACGACTCACTATAGGGGAATTGTGAGCGGATAACAATTCCCCTCTAGAGAGCTCTTTTGTTTAACT
TTAAGAAGGAGATATACATATGAATCTTAATTTTTCCTTACTAGATGAACCGATTCCATTAAGAGGCGGT
ACAATTCTTGTGCTCGAAGATGTCTGTGTATTTTCAAAAATAGTGCAATATTGTTACCAATATGAGGAAG
ATTCTGAACTTAAATTTTTTGATCACAAGATGAAAACAATCAAAGAATCAGAAATCATGCTTGTAACAGA
TATTTTAGGATTTGATGTTAACTCCTCAACCATTTTAAAATTGATTCATGCAGATTTAGAATCTCAATTT
AATGAGAAACCCGAAGTGAAATCGATGATTGACAAATTGGTTGCTACGATTACAGAACTGATTGTCTTTG
AATGCTTAGAAAATGAATTAGATTTAGAGTATGATGAAATCACAATCCTGGAATTGATTAAGTCCTTAGG
AGTAAAAGTAGAAACGCAAAGTGATACTATTTTTGAAAAATGTCTAGAGATACTTCAAATTTTCAAATAT
CTCACTAAGAAAAAGTTGCTTATTTTTGTCAATAGCGGAGCTTTTCTAACAAAGGATGAAGTGGCTAGTT
TACAAGAGTATATATCATTGACAAATTTAACAGTTCTCTTTTTAGAACCACGTGAACTATATGATTTTCC
GCAGTATATTTTAGATGAAGATTATTTCTTAATAACTAAAAATATGGTAGGTTCTGAAAACCTGTACTTC
CAATCCGGATCCGGCGGCATGAAAATCGAAGAAGGTAAACTGGTAATCTGGATTAACGGCGATAAAGGCT
ATAACGGTCTCGCTGAAGTCGGTAAGAAATTCGAGAAAGATACCGGAATTAAAGTCACCGTTGAGCATCC
GGATAAACTGGAAGAGAAATTCCCACAGGTTGCGGCAACTGGCGATGGCCCTGACATTATCTTCTGGGCA
CACGACCGCTTTGGTGGCTACGCTCAATCTGGCCTGTTGGCTGAAATCACCCCGGACAAAGCGTTCCAGG
ACAAGCTGTATCCGTTTACCTGGGATGCCGTACGTTACAACGGCAAGCTGATTGCTTACCCGATCGCTGT
TGAAGCGTTATCGCTGATTTATAACAAAGATCTGCTGCCGAACCCGCCAAAAACCTGGGAAGAGATCCCG
GCGCTGGATAAAGAACTGAAAGCGAAAGGTAAGAGCGCGCTGATGTTCAACCTGCAAGAACCGTACTTCA
CCTGGCCGCTGATTGCTGCTGACGGGGGTTATGCGTTCAAGTATGAAAACGGCAAGTACGACATTAAAGA
CGTGGGCGTGGATAACGCTGGCGCGAAAGCGGGTCTGACCTTCCTGGTTGACCTGATTAAAAACAAACAC
ATGAATGCAGACACCGATTACTCCATCGCAGAAGCTGCCTTTAATAAAGGCGAAACAGCGATGACCATCA
ACGGCCCGTGGGCATGGTCCAACATCGACACCAGCAAAGTGAATTATGGTGTAACGGTACTGCCGACCTT
CAAGGGTCAACCATCCAAACCGTTCGTTGGCGTGCTGAGCGCAGGTATTAACGCCGCCAGTCCGAACAAA
GAGCTGGCAAAAGAGTTCCTCGAAAACTATCTGCTGACTGATGAAGGTCTGGAAGCGGTTAATAAAGACA
AACCGCTGGGTGCCGTAGCGCTGAAGTCTTACGAGGAAGAGTTGGCGAAAGATCCACGTATTGCCGCCAC
TATGGAAAACGCCCAGAAAGGTGAAATCATGCCGAACATCCCGCAGATGTCCGCTTTCTGGTATGCCGTG
CGTACTGCGGTGATCAACGCCGCCAGCGGTCGTCAGACTGTCGATGAAGCCCTGAAAGACGCGCAGACTA
ATTCGAGCTCGAACAACAACAACAATAACAATAACAACAACCTCGGGATCGAGGGTTCTTCTAAATCTTC
TCACCATCACCATCACCATTGAGCGGCCGCTGCTAACAAAGCCCGAAAGGAAGCTGAGTTGGCTGCTGCC
ACCGCTGAGCAATAACTAGCATAACCCCTTGGGGCCTCTAAACGGGTCTTGAGGGGTTTTTTGCTGAAAG
GAGGAACTATATCCGGATATCCCGCAAGAGGCCCGGCAGTACCGGCATAACCAAGCCTATGCCTACAGCA
TCCAGGGTGACGGTGCCGAGGATGACGATGAGTGCATTGTTAGATTTCATACACGGTGCCTGACTGCGTT
AGCAATTTAACTGTGATAAACTACCGCATTAAAGCTTATCGATGATAAGCTGTCAAACATGAGAATTCTT
GAAGACGAAAGGGCCTCGTGATACGCCTATTTTTATAGGTTAATGTCATGATAATAATGGTTTCTTAGAC
GTCAGGTGGCACTTTTCGGGGAAATGTGCGCGGAACCCCTATTTGTTTATTTTTCTAAATACATTCAAAT
ATGTATCCGCTCATGAGACAATAACCCTGATAAATGCTTCAATAATATTGAAAAAGGAAGAGTATGAGTA
TTCAACATTTCCGTGTCGCCCTTATTCCCTTTTTTGCGGCATTTTGCCTTCCTGTTTTTGCTCACCCAGA
AACGCTGGTGAAAGTAAAAGATGCTGAAGATCAGTTGGGTGCACGAGTGGGTTACATCGAACTGGATCTC
AACAGCGGTAAGATCCTTGAGAGTTTTCGCCCCGAAGAACGTTTTCCAATGATGAGCACTTTTAAAGTTC
TGCTATGTGGCGCGGTATTATCCCGTGTTGACGCCGGGCAAGAGCAACTCGGTCGCCGCATACACTATTC
TCAGAATGACTTGGTTGAGTACTCACCAGTCACAGAAAAGCATCTTACGGATGGCATGACAGTAAGAGAA
TTATGCAGTGCTGCCATAACCATGAGTGATAACACTGCGGCCAACTTACTTCTGACAACGATCGGAGGAC
CGAAGGAGCTAACCGCTTTTTTGCACAACATGGGGGATCATGTAACTCGCCTTGATCGTTGGGAACCGGA
GCTGAATGAAGCCATACCAAACGACGAGCGTGACACCACGATGCCTGCAGCAATGGCAACAACGTTGCGC
AAACTATTAACTGGCGAACTACTTACTCTAGCTTCCCGGCAACAATTAATAGACTGGATGGAGGCGGATA
AAGTTGCAGGACCACTTCTGCGCTCGGCCCTTCCGGCTGGCTGGTTTATTGCTGATAAATCTGGAGCCGG
TGAGCGTGGGTCTCGCGGTATCATTGCAGCACTGGGGCCAGATGGTAAGCCCTCCCGTATCGTAGTTATC
TACACGACGGGGAGTCAGGCAACTATGGATGAACGAAATAGACAGATCGCTGAGATAGGTGCCTCACTGA
TTAAGCATTGGTAACTGTCAGACCAAGTTTACTCATATATACTTTAGATTGATTTAAAACTTCATTTTTA
ATTTAAAAGGATCTAGGTGAAGATCCTTTTTGATAATCTCATGACCAAAATCCCTTAACGTGAGTTTTCG
TTCCACTGAGCGTCAGACCCCGTAGAAAAGATCAAAGGATCTTCTTGAGATCCTTTTTTTCTGCGCGTAA
TCTGCTGCTTGCAAACAAAAAAACCACCGCTACCAGCGGTGGTTTGTTTGCCGGATCAAGAGCTACCAAC
TCTTTTTCCGAAGGTAACTGGCTTCAGCAGAGCGCAGATACCAAATACTGTCCTTCTAGTGTAGCCGTAG
TTAGGCCACCACTTCAAGAACTCTGTAGCACCGCCTACATACCTCGCTCTGCTAATCCTGTTACCAGTGG
CTGCTGCCAGTGGCGATAAGTCGTGTCTTACCGGGTTGGACTCAAGACGATAGTTACCGGATAAGGCGCA
GCGGTCGGGCTGAACGGGGGGTTCGTGCACACAGCCCAGCTTGGAGCGAACGACCTACACCGAACTGAGA
TACCTACAGCGTGAGCTATGAGAAAGCGCCACGCTTCCCGAAGGGAGAAAGGCGGACAGGTATCCGGTAA
GCGGCAGGGTCGGAACAGGAGAGCGCACGAGGGAGCTTCCAGGGGGAAACGCCTGGTATCTTTATAGTCC
TGTCGGGTTTCGCCACCTCTGACTTGAGCGTCGATTTTTGTGATGCTCGTCAGGGGGGCGGAGCCTATGG
AAAAACGCCAGCAACGCGGCCTTTTTACGGTTCCTGGCCTTTTGCTGGCCTTTTGCTCACATGTTCTTTC
CTGCGTTATCCCCTGATTCTGTGGATAACCGTATTACCGCCTTTGAGTGAGCTGATACCGCTCGCCGCAG
CCGAACGACCGAGCGCAGCGAGTCAGTGAGCGAGGAAGCGGAAGAGCGCCTGATGCGGTATTTTCTCCTT
ACGCATCTGTGCGGTATTTCACACCGCAATGGTGCACTCTCAGTACAATCTGCTCTGATGCCGCATAGTT
AAGCCAGTATACACTCCGCTATCGCTACGTGACTGGGTCATGGCTGCGCCCCGACACCCGCCAACACCCG
CTGACGCGCCCTGACGGGCTTGTCTGCTCCCGGCATCCGCTTACAGACAAGCTGTGACCGTCTCCGGGAG
CTGCATGTGTCAGAGGTTTTCACCGTCATCACCGAAACGCGCGAGGCAGCTGCGGTAAAGCTCATCAGCG
TGGTCGTGAAGCGATTCACAGATGTCTGCCTGTTCATCCGCGTCCAGCTCGTTGAGTTTCTCCAGAAGCG
TTAATGTCTGGCTTCTGATAAAGCGGGCCATGTTAAGGGCGGTTTTTTCCTGTTTGGTCACTGATGCCTC
CGTGTAAGGGGGATTTCTGTTCATGGGGGTAATGATACCGATGAAACGAGAGAGGATGCTCACGATACGG
GTTACTGATGATGAACATGCCCGGTTACTGGAACGTTGTGAGGGTAAACAACTGGCGGTATGGATGCGGC
GGGACCAGAGAAAAATCACTCAGGGTCAATGCCAGCGCTTCGTTAATACAGATGTAGGTGTTCCACAGGG
TAGCCAGCAGCATCCTGCGATGCAGATCCGGAACATAATGGTGCAGGGCGCTGACTTCCGCGTTTCCAGA
CTTTACGAAACACGGAAACCGAAGACCATTCATGTTGTTGCTCAGGTCGCAGACGTTTTGCAGCAGCAGT
CGCTTCACGTTCGCTCGCGTATCGGTGATTCATTCTGCTAACCAGTAAGGCAACCCCGCCAGCCTAGCCG
GGTCCTCAACGACAGGAGCACGATCATGCGCACCCGTGGCCAGGACCCAACGCTGCCCGAGATGCGCCGC
GTGCGGCTGCTGGAGATGGCGGACGCGATGGATATGTTCTGCCAAGGGTTGGTTTGCGCATTCACAGTTC
TCCGCAAGAATTGATTGGCTCCAATTCTTGGAGTGGTGAATCCGTTAGCGAGGTGCCGCCGGCTTCCATT
CAGGTCGAGGTGGCCCGGCTCCATGCACCGCGACGCAACGCGGGGAGGCAGACAAGGTATAGGGCGGCGC
CTACAATCCATGCCAACCCGTTCCATGTGCTCGCCGAGGCGGCATAAATCGCCGTGACGATCAGCGGTCC
AATGATCGAAGTTAGGCTGGTAAGAGCCGCGAGCGATCCTTGAAGCTGTCCCTGATGGTCGTCATCTACC
TGCCTGGACAGCATGGCCTGCAACGCGGGCATCCCGATGCCGCCGGAAGCGAGAAGAATCATAATGGGGA
AGGCCATCCAGCCTCGCGTCGCGAACGCCAGCAAGACGTAGCCCAGCGCGTCGGCCGCCATGCCGGCGAT
AATGGCCTGCTTCTCGCCGAAACGTTTGGTGGCGGGACCAGTGACGAAGGCTTGAGCGAGGGCGTGCAAG
ATTCCGAATACCGCAAGCGACAGGCCGATCATCGTCGCGCTCCAGCGAAAGCGGTCCTCGCCGAAAATGA
CCCAGAGCGCTGCCGGCACCTGTCCTACGAGTTGCATGATAAAGAAGACAGTCATAAGTGCGGCGACGAT
AGTCATGCCCCGCGCCCACCGGAAGGAGCTGACTGGGTTGAAGGCTCTCAAGGGCATCGGTCGAGATCCC
GGTGCCTAATGAGTGAGCTAACTTACATTAATTGCGTTGCGCTCACTGCCCGCTTTCCAGTCGGGAAACT
GTCGTGCCAGCTGCATTAATGAATCGGCCAACGCGCGGGGAGAGGCGGTTTGCGTATTGGGCGCCAGGGT
GGTTTTTCTTTTCACCAGTGAGACGGGCAACAGCTGATTGCCCTTCACCGCCTGGCCCTGAGAGAGTTGC
AGCAAGCGGTCCACGCTGGTTTGCCCCAGCAGGCGAAAATCCTGTTTGATGGTGGTTAACGGCGGGATAT
AACATGAGCTGTCTTCGGTATCGTCGTATCCCACTACCGAGATATCCGCACCAACGCGCAGCCCGGACTC
GGTAATGGCGCGCATTGCGCCCAGCGCCATCTGATCGTTGGCAACCAGCATCGCAGTGGGAACGATGCCC
TCATTCAGCATTTGCATGGTTTGTTGAAAACCGGACATGGCACTCCAGTCGCCTTCCCGTTCCGCTATCG
GCTGAATTTGATTGCGAGTGAGATATTTATGCCAGCCAGCCAGACGCAGACGCGCCGAGACAGAACTTAA
TGGGCCCGCTAACAGCGCGATTTGCTGGTGACCCAATGCGACCAGATGCTCCACGCCCAGTCGCGTACCG
TCTTCATGGGAGAAAATAATACTGTTGATGGGTGTCTGGTCAGAGACATCAAGAAATAACGCCGGAACAT
TAGTGCAGGCAGCTTCCACAGCAATGGCATCCTGGTCATCCAGCGGATAGTTAATGATCAGCCCACTGAC
GCGTTGCGCGAGAAGATTGTGCACCGCCGCTTTACAGGCTTCGACGCCGCTTCGTTCTACCATCGACACC
ACCACGCTGGCACCCAGTTGATCGGCGCGAGATTTAATCGCCGCGACAATTTGCGACGGCGCGTGCAGGG
CCAGACTGGAGGTGGCAACGCCAATCAGCAACGACTGTTTGCCCGCCAGTTGTTGTGCCACGCGGTTGGG
AATGTAATTCAGCTCCGCCATCGCCGCTTCCACTTTTTCCCGCGTTTTCGCAGAAACGTGGCTGGCCTGG
TTCACCACGCGGGAAACGGTCTGATAAGAGACACCGGCATACTCTGCGACATCGTATAACGTTACTGGTT
TCACATTCACCACCCTGAATTGACTCTCTTCCGGGCGCTATCATGCCATACCGCGAAAGGTTTTGCGCCA
TTCGATGGTGTCCGGGATCTCGACGCTCTCCCTTATGCGACTCCTGCATTAGGAAGCAGCCCAGTAGTAG
GTTGAGGCCGTTGAGCACCGCCGCCGCAAGGAATGGTGCA
Features (pLannotate 1.2.2; 22 found; start..end, strand, type, name):
    211..229     +  promoter       T7 promoter: promoter for bacteriophage T7 RNA polymerase
    230..254     +  protein_bind   lac operator: The lac repressor binds to the lac operator to inhibit transcription in E. coli. This inhibition can be relieved by adding lactose or isopropyl-β-D-thiogalactopyranoside (IPTG). lac repressor encoded by lacI
    270..292     +  RBS            RBS: efficient ribosome binding site from bacteriophage T7 gene 10 (Olins and Rangwala, 1989)
    300..959     +  CDS            csn2: CSN2_STRP1 - Experimental evidence at protein level: Swiss-Prot protein existence level 1. CRISPR (clustered regularly interspaced short palindromic repeat), is an adaptive immune system that provides protection against mobile genetic elements (viruses, transposable elements and conjugative plasmids). CRISPR clusters contain sequences complementary to antecedent mobile elements and target invading nucleic acids. CRISPR clusters are transcribed and processed into CRISPR RNA (crRNA) (By similarity). Binds dsDNA, binding is disrupted by EGTA. From Streptococcus pyogenes serotype M1.
    966..982     +  CDS            TEV site (fragment): tobacco etch virus (TEV) protease recognition and cleavage site
    999..2099    +  CDS            MBP: maltose binding protein from E. coli; malE (mutated); This version of the gene does not encode a signal sequence, so MBP will remain in the cytosol.
   2172..2189    +  CDS            6xHis: 6xHis affinity tag
   2198..2248    +  CDS            SET1 (fragment): solubility-enhancement tag derived from T7 phage gene 10B
   2256..2303    +  terminator     T7 terminator: transcription terminator for bacteriophage T7 RNA polymerase
   2326..2430    -  CDS            TcR (fragment): tetracycline efflux protein; tet; confers resistance to tetracycline
   2478..2506    -  promoter       tet promoter: E. coli promoter for tetracycline efflux protein gene
   2619..2723    +  promoter       AmpR promoter: bla
   2724..3584    +  CDS            AmpR: β-lactamase; bla; confers resistance to ampicillin, carbenicillin, and related antibiotics
   3755..4343    +  rep_origin     ori: high-copy-number ColE1/pMB1/pBR322/pUC origin of replication
   4529..4668    -  misc_feature   bom: basis of mobility region from pBR322
   4770..4961    -  CDS            rop: Rop protein, which maintains plasmids at low copy number; rop
   4978..5358    +  CDS            YPB1_ECOLX: Protein predicted: Swiss-Prot protein existence level 4. From Escherichia coli.
   5600..6224    -  CDS            TcR (fragment): tetracycline efflux protein; tet; confers resistance to tetracycline
   6239..6260    -  protein_bind   CAP binding site: CAP binding activates transcription in the presence of cAMP. E. coli catabolite activator protein
   6273..7354    -  CDS            lacI: lac repressor; lacI; The lac repressor binds to the lac operator to inhibit transcription in E. coli. This inhibition can be relieved by adding lactose or isopropyl-β-D-thiogalactopyranoside (IPTG).
   7355..7432    -  promoter       lacI promoter: lacI
   7440..189     -  CDS            TcR (fragment) (across the origin): tetracycline efflux protein; tet; confers resistance to tetracycline
