[The description below was written by a language model from this plasmid's Addgene catalogue record and pLannotate feature annotations shown in this document.]
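Description:
pAW-SpyCsn2 is a bacterial expression plasmid of about 7.5 kb, built on an MBP-containing derivative of the pET16b backbone, for producing Streptococcus pyogenes Csn2 in E. coli. It replicates from a pBR322-type ColE1 origin. The bom region and the rop gene are retained, which fits the low copy number listed in the record. Selection is by ampicillin through the β-lactamase gene. Several non-contiguous tetracycline-resistance gene fragments and a tet promoter are annotated, but these are pBR322 remnants rather than a working marker.

The expression cassette is a standard T7lac arrangement: a T7 promoter followed directly by a lac operator, the phage T7 gene 10 ribosome binding site, the open reading frame and a T7 terminator. A plasmid-borne lacI gene with its own promoter supplies the repressor. Transcription therefore requires a host that provides T7 RNA polymerase, and it is held off until induced with IPTG or lactose. The roughly 660 bp csn2 coding sequence, cloned between BamHI and XhoI, comes first. It is followed by a sequence annotated as a partial TEV protease site, then a signal-sequence-free (cytosolic) maltose binding protein and a 6xHis tag. This places the solubility and affinity tags at the C terminus of Csn2, and the TEV site would let them be cleaved off after purification. A short downstream fragment annotated as a T7 gene 10B-derived solubility tag is probably vector-derived sequence rather than a designed element.

Csn2 is a dsDNA-binding protein of the type II-A CRISPR system, and the associated publication concerns CRISPR immune adaptation. The plasmid is thus suited to making recombinant Csn2 for biochemical work. The depositor and sequencing-verified records differ by only a few nucleotides and show the same features.
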