Addgene plasmid #113251: pAW-SpyCsn2
Purpose: E. coli expression vector for S. pyogenes Csn2-MBP-His
Depositing lab: Jennifer Doudna. Depositing organization: University of California, Berkeley. Publication: Protecting genome integrity during CRISPR immune adaptation. Wright AV, Doudna JA. Nat Struct Mol Biol. 2016 Oct;23(10):876-883. doi: 10.1038/nsmb.3289. Epub 2016 Sep 5. PubMed 27595346.
Backbone
  Vector backbone: pET16bMBP
  Backbone manufacturer: Novagen
  Backbone size w/o insert (bp): 6000
  Total vector size (bp): 7527
  Vector type: Bacterial Expression
Growth in bacteria
  Bacterial resistance: Ampicillin, 100 μg/mL
  Growth temperature: 37°C
  Growth strain: DH5alpha
  Copy number: Low Copy
Gene/Insert
  Gene/Insert name: S. pyogenes Csn2 (alt name: SpyCsn2)
  Species: S. pyogenes
  Insert size (bp): 663
  GenBank ID: NC_002737.2
  Promoter: T7
  Tag / fusion protein: MBP-6xHis (C terminal on insert)
  Cloning method: Restriction Enzyme; 5′ cloning site BamHI (not destroyed); 3′ cloning site XhoI (not destroyed)
  Sequencing primers: 5′ CAGCGGTCGTCAGACTGTCG; 3′ GCTAGTTATTGCTCAGCGG
Resource information
  A portion of this plasmid was derived from a plasmid made by: James Nuñez, Doudna lab
Terms and licenses: Academic/Nonprofit Terms; Industry Terms: Not Available to Industry
How to cite: pAW-SpyCsn2 was a gift from Jennifer Doudna (Addgene plasmid # 113251 ; http://n2t.net/addgene:113251 ; RRID:Addgene_113251)
